>Addgene plasmid #116975 | pFS_0363_pET30-RT-CRISPR_Desulfarculus_baarsii_DSM_2075_ARRAY_1 | addgene full sequence | sequence record 227137 | Addgene NGS Result
CCAGGTTGGAATTGATATGGCGCCGTATTCATTATGTTTTGCGCGCAAACGCCCAAAAAATGCGCGGAAC
GGCCCTGTTGGCGCGCCGAATTTGGCAAACCATGTGGAAACAGCCCCAAAAATAAATATTGCAATCGGGC
GGTTGGCTGGGGTACCCTATTGAGGGATGCCGCTAGAGGAAGCGGATTGAAACGTCCCGCGGCCGCTATT
CTTTTGATTTATAAGGGATTTTGCCGATTTCGGCCTATTGGTTAAAAAATGAGCTGATTTAACAAAAATT
TAACGCGAATTTTAACAAAATATTAACGCTTACAATTTAGGTGGCACTTTTCGGGGAAATGTGCGCGGAA
CCCCTATTTGTTTATTTTTCTAAATACATTCAAATATGTATCCGCTCATGAATTAATTCTTAGAAAAACT
CATCGAGCATCAAATGAAACTGCAATTTATTCATATCAGGATTATCAATACCATATTTTTGAAAAAGCCG
TTTCTGTAATGAAGGAGAAAACTCACCGAGGCAGTTCCATAGGATGGCAAGATCCTGGTATCGGTCTGCG
ATTCCGACTCGTCCAACATCAATACAACCTATTAATTTCCCCTCGTCAAAAATAAGGTTATCAAGTGAGA
AATCACCATGAGTGACGACTGAATCCGGTGAGAATGGCAAAAGTTTATGCATTTCTTTCCAGACTTGTTC
AACAGGCCAGCCATTACGCTCGTCATCAAAATCACTCGCATCAACCAAACCGTTATTCATTCGTGATTGC
GCCTGAGCGAGACGAAATACGCGATCGCTGTTAAAAGGACAATTACAAACAGGAATCGAATGCAACCGGC
GCAGGAACACTGCCAGCGCATCAACAATATTTTCACCTGAATCAGGATATTCTTCTAATACCTGGAATGC
TGTTTTCCCGGGGATCGCAGTGGTGAGTAACCATGCATCATCAGGAGTACGGATAAAATGCTTGATGGTC
GGAAGAGGCATAAATTCCGTCAGCCAGTTTAGTCTGACCATCTCATCTGTAACATCATTGGCAACGCTAC
CTTTGCCATGTTTCAGAAACAACTCTGGCGCATCGGGCTTCCCATACAATCGATAGATTGTCGCACCTGA
TTGCCCGACATTATCGCGAGCCCATTTATACCCATATAAATCAGCATCCATGTTGGAATTTAATCGCGGC
CTAGAGCAAGACGTTTCCCGTTGAATATGGCTCATAACACCCCTTGTATTACTGTTTATGTAAGCAGACA
GTTTTATTGTTCATGACCAAAATCCCTTAACGTGAGTTTTCGTTCCACTGAGCGTCAGACCCCGTAGAAA
AGATCAAAGGATCTTCTTGAGATCCTTTTTTTCTGCGCGTAATCTGCTGCTTGCAAACAAAAAAACCACC
GCTACCAGCGGTGGTTTGTTTGCCGGATCAAGAGCTACCAACTCTTTTTCCGAAGGTAACTGGCTTCAGC
AGAGCGCAGATACCAAATACTGTCCTTCTAGTGTAGCCGTAGTTAGGCCACCACTTCAAGAACTCTGTAG
CACCGCCTACATACCTCGCTCTGCTAATCCTGTTACCAGTGGCTGCTGCCAGTGGCGATAAGTCGTGTCT
TACCGGGTTGGACTCAAGACGATAGTTACCGGATAAGGCGCAGCGGTCGGGCTGAACGGGGGGTTCGTGC
ACACAGCCCAGCTTGGAGCGAACGACCTACACCGAACTGAGATACCTACAGCGTGAGCTATGAGAAAGCG
CCACGCTTCCCGAAGGGAGAAAGGCGGACAGGTATCCGGTAAGCGGCAGGGTCGGAACAGGAGAGCGCAC
GAGGGAGCTTCCAGGGGGAAACGCCTGGTATCTTTATAGTCCTGTCGGGTTTCGCCACCTCTGACTTGAG
CGTCGATTTTTGTGATGCTCGTCAGGGGGGCGGAGCCTATGGAAAAACGCCAGCAACGCGGCCTTTTTAC
GGTTCCTGGTCTTTTGCTGGCCTTTTGCTCACATGTTCTTTCCTGCGTTATCCCCTGATTCTGTGGATAA
CCGTATTACCGCCTTTGAGTGAGCTGATACCGCTCGCCGCAGCCGAACGACCGAGCGCAGCGAGTCAGTG
AGCGAGGAAGCGGAAGAGCGCCTGATGCGGTATTTTCTCCTTACGCATCTGTGCGGTATTTCACACCGCA
ATGGTGCACTCTCAGTACAATCTGCTCTGATGCCGCATAGTTAAGCCAGTATACACTCCGCTATCGCTAC
GTGACTGGGTCATGGCTGCGCCCCGACACCCGCCAACACCCGCTGACGCGCCCTGACGGGCTTGTCTGCT
CCCGGCATCCGCTTACAGACAAGCTGTGACCGTCTCCGGGAGCTGCATGTGTCAGAGGTTTTCACCGTCA
TCACCGAAACGCGCGAGGCAGCTGCGGTAAAGCTCATCAGCGTGGTCGTGAAGCGATTCACAGATGTCTG
CCTGTTCATCCGCGTCCAGCTCGTTGAGTTTCTCCAGAAGCGTTAATGTCTGGCTTCTGATAAAGCGGGC
CATGTTAAGGGCGGTTTTTTCCTGTTTGGTCACTGATGCCTCCGTGTAAGGGGGATTTCTGTTCATGGGG
GTAATGATACCGATGAAACGAGAGAGGATGCTCACGATACGGGTTACTGATGATGAACATGCCCGGTTAC
TGGAACGTTGTGAGGGTAAACAACTGGCGGTATGGATGCGGCGGGACCAGAGAAAAATCACTCAGGGTCA
ATGCCAGCGCTTCGTTAATACAGATGTAGGTGTTCCACAGGGTAGCCAGCAGCATCCTGCGATGCAGATC
CGGAACATAATGGTGCAGGGCGCTGACTTCCGCGTTTCCAGACTTTACGAAACACGGAAACCGAAGATCA
TTCATGTTGTTGCTCAGGTCGCAGACGTTTTGCAGCAGCAGTCGCTTCACGTTCGCTCGCGTATCGGTGA
TTCATTCTGCTAACCAGTAAGGCAACCCCGCCAGCCTAGCCGGGTCCTCAACGACAGGAGCACGATCATG
CGCACCCGTGGGGCCGCCATGCCGGCGATAATGGCCTGCTTCTCGCCGAAACGTTTGGTGGCGGGACCAG
TGACGAAGGCTTGAGCGAGGGCGTGCAAGATTCCGAATACCGCAAGCGACAGGCCGATCATCGTCGCGCT
CCAGCGAAAGCGGTCCTCGCCGAAAATGACCCAGAGCGCTGCCGGCACCTGTCCTACGAGTTGCATGATA
AAGAAGATAGTCATAAGTGCGGCGACGATAGTCATGCCCCGCGCCCACCGGAAGGAGCTGACTGGGTTGA
AGGCTCTCAAGGGCATCGGTCGAGATCCCGGTGCCTAATGAGTGAGCTAACTTACATTAATTGCGTTGCG
CTCACTGCCCGCTTTCCAGTCGGGAAACCTGTCGTGCCAGCTGCATTAATGAATCGGCCAACGCGCGGGG
AGAGGCGGTTTGCGTATTGGGCGCCAGGGTGGTTTTTCTTTTCACCAGTGAGACGGGCAACAGCTGATTG
CCCTTCACCGCCTGGCCCTGAGAGAGTTGCAGCAAGCGGTCCACGCTGGTTTGCCCCAGCAGGCGAAAAT
CCTGTTTGATGGTGGTTAACGGCGGGATATAACATGAGCTATCTTCGGTATCGTCGTATCCCACTACCGA
GATGTCCGCACCAACGCGCAGCCCGGACTCGGTAATGGCGCGCATTGCGCCCAGCGCCATCTGATCGTTG
GCAACCAGCATCGCAGTGGGAACGATGCCCTCATTCAGCATTTGCATGGTTTGTTGAAAACCGGACATGG
CACTCCAGTCGCCTTCCCGTTCCGCTATCGGCTGAATTTGATTGCGAGTGAGATATTTATGCCAGCCAGC
CAGACGCAGACGCGCCGAGACAGAACTTAATGGGCCCGCTAACAGCGCGATTTGCTGGTGACCCAATGCG
ACCAGATGCTCCACGCCCAGTCGCGTACCATCTTCATGGGAGAAAATAATACTGTTGATGGGTGTCTGGT
CAGAGACATCAAGAAATAACGCCGGAACATTAGTGCAGGCAGCTTCCACAGCAATGGCATCCTGGTCATC
CAGCGGATAGTTAATGATCAGCCCACTGACGCGTTGCGCGAGAAGATTGTGCACCGCCGCTTTACAGGCT
TCGACGCCGCTTCGTTCTACCATCGACACCACCACGCTGGCACCCAGTTGATCGGCGCGAGATTTAATCG
CCGCGACAATTTGCGACGGCGCGTGCAGGGCCAGACTGGAGGTGGCAACGCCAATCAGCAACGACTGTTT
GCCCGCCAGTTGTTGTGCCACGCGGTTGGGAATGTAATTCAGCTCCGCCATCGCCGCTTCCACTTTTTCC
CGCGTTTTCGCAGAAACGTGGCTGGCCTGGTTCACCACGCGGGAAACGGTCTGATAAGAGACACCGGCAT
ACTCTGCGACATCGTATAACGTTACTGGTTTCACATTCACCACCCTGAATTGACTCTCTTCCGGGCGCTA
TCATGCCATACCGCGAAAGGTTTTGCGCCATTCGATGGTGTCCGGGATCTCGACGCTCTCCCTTATGCGA
CTCCTGCATTAGGAAGCAGCCCAGTAGTAGGTTGAGGCCGTTGAGCACCGCCGCCGCAAGGAATGGTGCA
TGCAAGGAGATGGCGCCCAACAGTCCCCCGGCCACGGGGCCTGCCACCATACCCACGCCGAAACAAGCGC
TCATGAGCCCGAAGTGGCGAGCCCGATCTTCCCCATCGGTGATGTCGGCGATATAGGCGCCAGCAACCGC
ACCTGTGGCGCCGGTGATGCCGGCCACGATGCGTCCGGCGTAGAGGATCGAGATCGATCTCGATCCCGCG
AAATTAATACGACTCACTATAGGGGAATTGTGAGCGGATAACAATTCCCCTCTAGAAATAATTTTGTTTA
ACTTTAAGAAGGAGATATACATATGGTGGATATGAGGTTGTATGCCAAAATTATTGCTAAGTCTAGCCTT
ATGCTTGCTTGGGAGAAAGTTTTGGCTAATAAAGGAGCACCGGGCGGCGATCGTCAGACCCTAGACGACT
TCGCAGAGTCTTTAGAAAGAAATTTAGAGGGATTACATGCTGCATTGAGGAGCGCTAGTTACCGTCCAGG
ACCAATTAGAAATGTTTCCATCCCAAAGAGAGATGGAAGCCCTCGTCGTCTGAGCATTCCATCCGTCGCT
GACAGAGTTGTCCAGACAGCTCTTTGTCAGGGTTTAACCCCAATTTTGGAACCTGAAATGGAAGATGCTT
CTTTTGCATACAGGCCAGGTAGATCAGTACAGATGGCTGTAGAAAGGGTAGGAAGGTACTTTAGACAAGG
TTACCATTGGGTCGTAGATGGTGATATTGATGACTACTTCGATTCTATTCCGCATCATGGCCTGATGGCT
GTCCTGAGGAGATATGTTGATGACCAAGATGTCCTGGGATTGATCGCACAGTGGTTAGCTCATGCACACG
CTGGTGGAGTCGGAGTGTCTCAAGGAAGTCCATTATCACCTCTCTTAGCTAATATATACCTGGATGATAT
GGATGAGAGAATTGGGAGAACTGGTGCTAGACTCGTTAGATTCGCTGACGACTTCCTATTGCTCTGTAAG
TCAGAAGAAAGAGCTAGAGAATCGTTAGCAGCTATGTCTGCCCTGTTAGCTGAATACGGATTGGGTTTGA
ATCCGGATAAGACTAGAATAGTTAATTTCGAACAGGGGTTCGAGTTCCTGGGGAGACTGTTCGTCCGTAG
CATGGCACTTGAGAGAGAACAAGAATCTGATGCACCCCAGGAGACTCCACCAGGACCTACTCCTGATGAC
CCTAGTCCCCCAGTAGAACCATTACACCAAGCATCCGAAGGTCCTGGGTTTCAGGATTTGTCTCCGAGAT
TGAGAGTAATGTACCTATCAAGAAAAGGATGTCGTTTGGACGTAAGAGGTCGTGCTTTCGTTGTTAGAAG
CGGTCCCGAGCCCGATGCACCTGAACTTATGGTTGTACTCCCGTCCCAACTGGATAGGGTTGAGCTATGG
CCTGGGTGTGATATCTCTCAGAAGGCTCAACGATTTGCTCTTGAATGCAGGACTCCTGTTGCTTATGTAG
ACGGATGGGGTAGAACTCTCGGAGTCCTTGAGCCTATGGTAGCAGATAAAGCTGCCCTTCATTTGGCTCA
AGCTGCCGTCGCTTTGGATGAAACAAAGAGGTTAGCTCTTGCTCGTTTAATTTGTGCTGGTAGAGTAAGG
GGTCAGAGAGCACTTCTAATGAGATTAAATAGAAGAAGAAAGAACTCAGACATAGAGAGTAACTTGGCTG
CTTTTAAACAGCTTCCTCGTAGGATTGCTACCGCTACTACTATTTCAGAACTTCTTGGACTTGAGGGCGA
AGCCGCTAAAAGGTACTGGGCCTCTCTTGCTTTGCTACTTGATAAGTCGTGGGGCTTCAGTAGTCGTCAG
AGAAGGCCACCACGTGACGGCGTCAATATGGTTATTAGCTACGTTGCTTCAATGTTATATAGGGACTTGC
GATGTCTCGCTGCAAGACATGGACTACACCCTGGGTTTGCATCCCTTCACGGATCTCTGGATGGAAAACC
TGGATGTATTTCAGACTTAGTTGAGGAGTTCCGAGCCCCTTTGTGTGAAGGCCTTGCTGTCTACCTGGCT
AACAACCATATTCTGAAGAAGGAAATGTTCTATAAGACTGACAAGTGGCCCTGTCACGTTACACCAGAGG
GTCGAGAGACAATAATCCGTGCCTATGAAGCATGGCTTGATAGACCTGTAAAGTCTCCAAGATCTGGTGA
GAAGGTAAAGTGGCGAGGGTTGTTGGAAGAACAGGTTTTAGCATATAGGGACCACGTTATGGGAAGATCT
GTCTACGCCCCTTATGATATGAAGTACTAACGTACGTTAACTTTAAGAAGGAGAACTTAAGATGAGTGGT
GCCGAGATGCTAGTTGTATTTGCTTATGACGTTGAGGACGACTCTCGTAGGCGACGACTGGCACGTGTAC
TAGGCAATCATGCTGTTAGAGTTCAGAAGTCTGTTTTCGAGGCTTGGTTAGACGAAGGTGCTGCTAAGAT
AATTGCTAGTCGTGCCGCCGCAGAATTGGGACCGAGGGACTCTCTGAGAGTATACGCATTAGATGCTTCT
GGAGTCGGCAAGACCTTGGTGTTCGGTGTTACTGCACCACCACAATCCCACGACTACTATTTCGTCTAAC
TCGAGATCCGGCTGCTAACAAAGCCCGAAAGGAAGCTGAGTTGGCTGCTGCCACCGCTGAGCAATAACTA
GCATAACCCCTTGGGGCCTCTAAACGGGTCTTGAGGGGTTTTTTGCTGAAAGGAGGAACTATATCCGGAT
A
Features (pLannotate 1.2.2; 18 found; start..end, strand, type, name):
    205..318     +  rep_origin     M13 ori (fragment): M13 bacteriophage origin of replication; arrow indicates direction of (+) strand synthesis
    344..401     +  promoter       AmpR promoter (fragment): bla
    410..1225    -  CDS            KanR: aminoglycoside phosphotransferase; aph(3')-Ia; confers resistance to kanamycin in bacteria or G418 (Geneticin®) in eukaryotes
   1347..1935    +  rep_origin     ori: high-copy-number ColE1/pMB1/pBR322/pUC origin of replication
   2121..2260    -  misc_feature   bom: basis of mobility region from pBR322
   2362..2553    -  CDS            rop: Rop protein, which maintains plasmids at low copy number; rop
   2570..2950    +  CDS            YPB1_ECOLX: Protein predicted: Swiss-Prot protein existence level 4. From Escherichia coli.
   3022..3313    -  CDS            TcR (fragment): tetracycline efflux protein; tet; confers resistance to tetracycline
   3328..3349    -  protein_bind   CAP binding site: CAP binding activates transcription in the presence of cAMP. E. coli catabolite activator protein
   3362..4444    -  CDS            lacI: lac repressor; lacI; The lac repressor binds to the lac operator to inhibit transcription in E. coli. This inhibition can be relieved by adding lactose or isopropyl-β-D-thiogalactopyranoside (IPTG).
   4445..4522    -  promoter       lacI promoter: lacI
   4530..4809    -  CDS            TcR (fragment): tetracycline efflux protein; tet; confers resistance to tetracycline
   4835..4853    +  promoter       T7 promoter: promoter for bacteriophage T7 RNA polymerase
   4854..4878    +  protein_bind   lac operator: The lac repressor binds to the lac operator to inhibit transcription in E. coli. This inhibition can be relieved by adding lactose or isopropyl-β-D-thiogalactopyranoside (IPTG). lac repressor encoded by lacI
   4893..4915    +  RBS            RBS: efficient ribosome binding site from bacteriophage T7 gene 10 (Olins and Rangwala, 1989)
   6897..6914    +  RBS            RBS (fragment): efficient ribosome binding site from bacteriophage T7 gene 10 (Olins and Rangwala, 1989)
   7221..7270    +  CDS            SET1 (fragment): solubility-enhancement tag derived from T7 phage gene 10B
   7278..7325    +  terminator     T7 terminator: transcription terminator for bacteriophage T7 RNA polymerase
