[The description below was written by a language model from this plasmid's Addgene catalogue record and pLannotate feature annotations shown in this document.]
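Description:
pFS_0363_pET30-RT-CRISPR_Desulfarculus_baarsii_DSM_2075_ARRAY_1 is a 7,351 nt bacterial expression plasmid built on the pET30b+ backbone. It is maintained in E. coli through a ColE1/pBR322-type origin accompanied by the rop gene and bom region, consistent with its low-copy designation, and is selected with kanamycin through an aminoglycoside phosphotransferase (KanR) cassette. A fragment of an M13/f1 phage origin and short remnants of the tetracycline resistance gene are backbone leftovers with no stated function here.

The payload is a synthetic version of the Desulfarculus baarsii DSM 2075 CRISPR adaptation module, comprising a reverse transcriptase–Cas1 fusion and Cas2. It is placed under a T7 promoter with an adjacent lac operator (T7lac). The plasmid-borne lacI gene supplies the repressor, so expression needs a host providing T7 RNA polymerase and is inducible with IPTG. The automated annotation does not label the coding sequences themselves. It shows a T7 gene 10 ribosome binding site just downstream of the operator and a second, partial RBS about 2 kb further on, which suggests two separately translated open reading frames in the unannotated stretch before the T7 terminator. The short "SET1" hit near the terminator is probably a spurious match. According to the record, the plasmid also carries D. baarsii CRISPR array 1, although its position is not given in the feature table.

RT-Cas1–Cas2 complexes can acquire new spacers from RNA into a CRISPR array, and this construct was made for work on transcriptional recording by such acquisition. The array is described as compatible with the SENECA acquisition readout, a method for detecting newly expanded arrays.
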