Addgene plasmid #116975: pFS_0363_pET30-RT-CRISPR_Desulfarculus_baarsii_DSM_2075_ARRAY_1
Purpose: Expresses DbRT-Cas1-Cas2 under pT7lac promoter, encodes DbCRISPR array 1, compatible with SENECA acquisition readout
Depositing lab: Randall Platt. Depositing organization: ETH Zurich (Swiss Federal Institute of Technology). Publication: Transcriptional recording by CRISPR spacer acquisition from RNA. Schmidt F, Cherepkova MY, Platt RJ. Nature. 2018 Oct;562(7727):380-385. doi: 10.1038/s41586-018-0569-1. Epub 2018 Oct 3. PubMed 30283135.
Backbone
  Vector backbone: pET30b+
  Backbone manufacturer: Novagen
  Vector type: Bacterial Expression
Growth in bacteria
  Bacterial resistance: Kanamycin, 50 μg/mL
  Growth temperature: 37°C
  Growth strain: Stbl3
  Copy number: Low Copy
Gene/Insert
  Gene/Insert name: Desulfarculus baarsii DSM 2075 RT-Cas1-Cas2
  Species: Synthetic
  Promoter: T7
  Cloning method: Restriction Enzyme; 5′ cloning site Unknown (unknown if destroyed); 3′ cloning site Unknown (unknown if destroyed)
  Sequencing primers: 5′ T7; 3′ T7-term
Terms and licenses: Academic/Nonprofit Terms; Industry Terms: Not Available to Industry
Depositor comments: Please see the annotated GenBank file and the additional image file for the location of specific features in the sequence of this plasmid.
How to cite: pFS_0363_pET30-RT-CRISPR_Desulfarculus_baarsii_DSM_2075_ARRAY_1 was a gift from Randall Platt (Addgene plasmid # 116975 ; http://n2t.net/addgene:116975 ; RRID:Addgene_116975)
